>Addgene plasmid #170854 | pAAV-VTKS3 | addgene full sequence | sequence record 337191 | Addgene NGS Result
CCTTTGGTCGCCCGGCCTCAGTGAGCGAGCGAGCGCGCAGAGAGGGAGTGGCCAACTCCATCACTAGGGG
TTCCTGCTAGACTGCAGAGGGCCCTGCGTATGAGTGCAAGTGGGTTTTAGGACCAGGATGAGGCGGGGTG
GGGGTGCCTACCTGACGACCGACCCCGACCCACTGGACAAGCACCCAACCCCCATTCCCCAAATTGCGCA
TCCCCTATCAGAGAGGGGGAGGGGAAACAGGATGCGGCGAGGCGCGTGCGCACTGCCAGCTTCAGCACCG
CGGACAGTGCCTTCGCCCCCGCCTGGCGGCGCGCGCCACCGCCGCCTCAGCACTGAAGGCGCGCTGACGT
CACTCGCCGGTCCCCCGCAAACTCCCCTTCCCGGCCACCTTGGTCGCGTCCGCGCCGCCGCCGGCCCAGC
CGGACCGCACCACGCGAGGCGCGAGATAGGGGGGCACGGGCGCGACCATCTGCGCTGCGGCGCCGGCGAC
TCAGCGCTGCCTCAGTCTGCGGTGGGCAGCGGAGGAGTCGTGTCGTGCCTGAGAGCGCAGTCAGATATCG
TTTAAACTCCGGAGAAGTTCCTATTCTCTAGAAAGTATAGGAACTTCGCAGAATGGTAGCTGGATTGTAG
CTGCTATTAGCAATATGAAACCTCTTAGAAGTTCCTATTCTTCAAAAGGTATAGGAACTTCAACGCGCCC
TAGAATTCGAGCTCGGTACCCGGGGATCCTCTAGAGTCGACCTGCAGGCATGCAAGCTTGGTGGCTAGCG
AAGTTCCTATACTTTCTAGAGAATAGGAACTTCTTGCCTTAACCCAGAAATTATCACTGTTATTCTTTAG
AATGGTGCAAAGAGAAGTTCCTATACCTTTTGAAGAATAGGAACTTCGGCGCGCCAATCAACCTCTGGAT
TACAAAATTTGTGAAAGATTGACTGGTATTCTTAACTATGTTGCTCCTTTTACGCTATGTGGATACGCTG
CTTTAATGCCTTTGTATCATGCTATTGCTTCCCGTATGGCTTTCATTTTCTCCTCCTTGTATAAATCCTG
GTTGCTGTCTCTTTATGAGGAGTTGTGGCCCGTTGTCAGGCAACGTGGCGTGGTGTGCACTGTGTTTGCT
GACGCAACCCCCACTGGTTGGGGCATTGCCACCACCTGTCAGCTCCTTTCCGGGACTTTCGCTTTCCCCC
TCCCTATTGCCACGGCGGAACTCATCGCCGCCTGCCTTGCCCGCTGCTGGACAGGGGCTCGGCTGTTGGG
CACTGACAATTCCGTGGTGTTGTCGGGGAAGCTGACGTCCTTTCCATGGCTGCTCGCCTGTGTTGCCACC
TGGATTCTGCGCGGGACGTCCTTCTGCTACGTCCCTTCGGCCCTCAATCCAGCGGACCTTCCTTCCCGCG
GCCTGCTGCCGGCTCTGCGGCCTCTTCCGCGTCTTCGCCTTCGCCCTCAGACGAGTCGGATCTCCCTTTG
GGCCGCCTCCCCGCCTGGATCCTGTGCCTTCTAGTTGCCAGCCATCTGTTGTTTGCCCCTCCCCCGTGCC
TTCCTTGACCCTGGAAGGTGCCACTCCCACTGTCCTTTCCTAATAAAATGAGGAAATTGCATCGCATTGT
CTGAGTAGGTGTCATTCTATTCTGGGGGGTGGGGTGGGGCAGGACAGCAAGGGGGAGGATTGGGAAGACA
ATAGCAGGCATGCTGGGGATGCGGTGGGCTCTATGGCAGGAACCCCTAGTGATGGAGTTGGCCACTCCCT
CTCTGCGCGCTCGCTCGCTCACTGAGGCCGGGCGACCAAAGGTCGCCCGACGCCCGGGCTTTGCCCGGGC
GGCCTCAGTGAGCGAGCGAGCGCGCAGCTGCCTGCAGGGGCGCCTGATGCGGTATTTTCTCCTTACGCAT
CTGTGCGGTATTTCACACCGCATA
[95 nt withheld, positions 1915-2009]
T
[46 nt withheld, positions 2011-2056]
C
[141 nt withheld, positions 2058-2198]
CCTTTGACGTTGGAGTCCACGTTCTTT
[37 nt withheld, positions 2226-2262]
ACTCTATCTCGGGCTATTCTTTTGATTTATAAGGGATTTTGCCGATTTCGGTCTATTGGTTAAAAAATGA
GCTGATTTAACAAAAATTTAACGCGAATTTTAACAAAATATTAACGTTTACAATTTTATGGTGCACTCTC
AGTACAATCTGCTCTGATGCCGCATAGTTAAGCCAGCCCCGACACCCGCCAACACCCGCTGACGCGCCCT
GACGGGCTTGTCTGCTCCCGGCATCCGCTTACAGACAAGCTGTGACCGTCTCCGGGAGCTGCATGTGTCA
GAGGTTTTCACCGTCATCACCGAAACGCGCGAGACGAAAGGGCCTCGTGATACGCCTATTTTTATAGGTT
AATGTCATGATAATAATGGTTTCTTAGACGTCAGGTGGCACTTTTCGGGGAAATGTGCGCGGAACCCCTA
TTTGTTTATTTTTCTAAATACATTCAAATATGTATCCGCTCATGAGACAATAACCCTGATAAATGCTTCA
ATAATATTGAAAAAGGAAGAGTATGAGTATTCAACATTTCCGTGTCGCCCTTATTCCCTTTTTTGCGGCA
TTTTGCCTTCCTGTTTTTGCTCACCCAGAAACGCTGGTGAAAGTAAAAGATGCTGAAGATCAGTTGGGTG
CACGAGTGGGTTACATCGAACTGGATCTCAACAGCGGTAAGATCCTTGAGAGTTTTCGCCCCGAAGAACG
TTTTCCAATGATGAGCACTTTTAAAGTTCTGCTATGTGGCGCGGTATTATCCCGTATTGACGCCGGGCAA
GAGCAACTCGGTCGCCGCATACACTATTCTCAGAATGACTTGGTTGAGTACTCACCAGTCACAGAAAAGC
ATCTTACGGATGGCATGACAGTAAGAGAATTATGCAGTGCTGCCATAACCATGAGTGATAACACTGCGGC
CAACTTACTTCTGACAACGATCGGAGGACCGAAGGAGCTAACCGCTTTTTTGCACAACATGGGGGATCAT
GTAACTCGCCTTGATCGTTGGGAACCGGAGCTGAATGAAGCCATACCAAACGACGAGCGTGACACCACGA
TGCCTGTAGCAATGGCAACAACGTTGCGCAAACTATTAACTGGCGAACTACTTACTCTAGCTTCCCGGCA
ACAATTAATAGACTGGATGGAGGCGGATAAAGTTGCAGGACCACTTCTGCGCTCGGCCCTTCCGGCTGGC
TGGTTTATTGCTGATAAATCTGGAGCCGGTGAGCGTGGGTCTCGCGGTATCATTGCAGCACTGGGGCCAG
ATGGTAAGCCCTCCCGTATCGTAGTTATCTACACGACGGGGAGTCAGGCAACTATGGATGAACGAAATAG
ACAGATCGCTGAGATAGGTGCCTCACTGATTAAGCATTGGTAACTGTCAGACCAAGTTTACTCATATATA
CTTTAGATTGATTTAAAACTTCATTTTTAATTTAAAAGGATCTAGGTGAAGATCCTTTTTGATAATCTCA
TGACCAAAATCCCTTAACGTGAGTTTTCGTTCCACTGAGCGTCAGACCCCGTAGAAAAGATCAAAGGATC
TTCTTGAGATCCTTTTTTTCTGCGCGTAATCTGCTGCTTGCAAACAAAAAAACCACCGCTACCAGCGGTG
GTTTGTTTGCCGGATCAAGAGCTACCAACTCTTTTTCCGAAGGTAACTGGCTTCAGCAGAGCGCAGATAC
CAAATACTGTTCTTCTAGTGTAGCCGTAGTTAGGCCACCACTTCAAGAACTCTGTAGCACCGCCTACATA
CCTCGCTCTGCTAATCCTGTTACCAGTGGCTGCTGCCAGTGGCGATAAGTCGTGTCTTACCGGGTTGGAC
TCAAGACGATAGTTACCGGATAAGGCGCAGCGGTCGGGCTGAACGGGGGGTTCGTGCACACAGCCCAGCT
TGGAGCGAACGACCTACACCGAACTGAGATACCTACAGCGTGAGCTATGAGAAAGCGCCACGCTTCCCGA
AGGGAGAAAGGCGGACAGGTATCCGGTAAGCGGCAGGGTCGGAACAGGAGAGCGCACGAGGGAGCTTCCA
GGGGGAAACGCCTGGTATCTTTATAGTCCTGTCGGGTTTCGCCACCTCTGACTTGAGCGTCGATTTTTGT
GATGCTCGTCAGGGGGGCGGAGCCTATGGAAAAACGCCAGCAACGCGGCCTTTTTACGGTTCCTGGCCTT
TTGCTGGCCTTTTGCTCACATGTCCTGCAGGCAGCTGCGCGCTCGCTCGCTCACTGAGGCCGCCCGGGCG
TCGGGCGA
Features (pLannotate 1.2.2; 18 found; start..end, strand, type, name):
      1..75      -  repeat_region  AAV2 ITR (fragment): inverted terminal repeat of adeno-associated virus serotype 2 inverted
    103..550     +  promoter       hSyn promoter: human synapsin I promoter; confers neuron-specific expression (Kügler et al., 2003)
    574..607     +  protein_bind   FRT (minimal): supports FLP-mediated excision but not integration (Turan and Bode, 2011) FLP recombinase from the Saccharomyces cerevisiae 2μ plasmid
    608..657     -  intron         β-globin intron (fragment): internally truncated intron from human β-globin
    703..759     +  misc_feature   MCS: pUC18/19 multiple cloning site
    770..803     -  protein_bind   FRT (minimal): supports FLP-mediated excision but not integration (Turan and Bode, 2011) FLP recombinase from the Saccharomyces cerevisiae 2μ plasmid
    804..854     -  intron         β-globin intron (fragment): internally truncated intron from human β-globin
    896..1484    +  misc_feature   WPRE: woodchuck hepatitis virus posttranscriptional regulatory element
   1492..1716    +  polyA_signal   bGH poly(A) signal: bovine growth hormone polyadenylation signal
   1718..1858    +  repeat_region  AAV2 ITR: inverted terminal repeat of adeno-associated virus serotype 2 inverted
   1863..1914    -  misc_feature   bom (fragment): basis of mobility region from pBR322
   1933..2388    +  rep_origin     f1 ori (sequence partly withheld): f1 bacteriophage origin of replication; arrow indicates direction of (+) strand synthesis
   2389..2438    -  misc_feature   bom (fragment): basis of mobility region from pBR322
   2540..2575    -  CDS            rop (fragment): Rop protein, which maintains plasmids at low copy number; rop
   2670..2774    +  promoter       AmpR promoter: bla
   2775..3635    +  CDS            AmpR: β-lactamase; bla; confers resistance to ampicillin, carbenicillin, and related antibiotics
   3806..4394    +  rep_origin     ori: high-copy-number ColE1/pMB1/pBR322/pUC origin of replication
   4456..4501    -  repeat_region  AAV2 ITR (fragment): inverted terminal repeat of adeno-associated virus serotype 2 inverted
