[The description below was written by a language model from this plasmid's Addgene catalogue record and pLannotate feature annotations shown in this document.]
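Description:
pAAV-VTKS3 is an empty adeno-associated virus transfer backbone, about 4.5 kb, designed to accept any transgene for Flp recombinase-dependent expression in neurons. It is maintained in bacteria as a high-copy plasmid through a ColE1/pUC-type origin and selected with ampicillin via the bla gene under its own promoter. An f1 phage origin and short remnants of pBR322 bom and rop sequences are also present in the bacterial portion. A recombination-deficient strain is recorded for propagation, consistent with the need to keep the repetitive AAV2 inverted terminal repeats intact. The ITR fragments annotated at the two ends of the numbered sequence likely form a single left ITR spanning the circular junction; together with the full ITR downstream of the cassette, it defines the segment that is replicated and packaged into AAV particles.

Between the ITRs, the human synapsin I promoter provides neuron-restricted transcription. It is followed by a pUC-type multiple cloning site flanked by two minimal FRT sites in opposite orientation, each adjacent to a short sequence annotated as a β-globin intron fragment. These fragments may correspond to a second, heterotypic recombination site of a double-inverted (fDIO-style) arrangement, though the record does not say so. A coding sequence cloned in the antisense orientation would remain silent until Flp inverts it into the sense orientation relative to the promoter. A WPRE downstream enhances transcript stability and expression, and a bovine growth hormone polyadenylation signal terminates the message. No insert is present. The backbone belongs to a viral toolkit for nervous system studies and is used to build vectors for intersectional targeting of Flp-expressing neuronal populations.
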