Addgene plasmid #170854: pAAV-VTKS3
Purpose: (Empty Backbone) AAV backbone for Flp-dependent transgene expression of any transgene in neurons under the control of the hSyn1 promoter.
Depositing lab: Jordane Dimidschstein. Depositing organization: Broad Institute. Publication: A versatile viral toolkit for functional discovery in the nervous system. Pouchelon G, Vergara J, McMahon J, Gorissen BL, Lin JD, Vormstein-Schneider D, Niehaus JL, Burbridge TJ, Wester JC, Sherer M, Fernandez-Otero M, Allaway KC, Pelkey K, Chittajallu R, McBain CJ, Fan M, Nasse JS, Wildenberg GA, Fishell G, Dimidschstein J. Cell Rep Methods. 2022 May 26;2(6):100225. doi: 10.1016/j.crmeth.2022.100225. eCollection 2022 Jun 20. PubMed 35784651.
Backbone
  Vector backbone: pAAV-VTKS3
  Vector type: Mammalian Expression, AAV
Growth in bacteria
  Bacterial resistance: Ampicillin, 100 μg/mL
  Growth temperature: 37°C
  Growth strain: NEB Stable
  Copy number: High Copy
Gene/Insert
  Gene/Insert name: None
Terms and licenses: Academic/Nonprofit Terms; Industry Terms: Not Available to Industry
How to cite: pAAV-VTKS3 was a gift from Jordane Dimidschstein (Addgene plasmid # 170854 ; http://n2t.net/addgene:170854 ; RRID:Addgene_170854)
